>Addgene plasmid #114820 | AT5G10020 X022_pECIA14 | addgene full sequence | sequence record 270425 | Addgene NGS Result
GTAAAACGACGGCCAGTGAATTAATTCGTTGCAGGACAGGATGTGGTGCCCGATGTGACTAGCTCTTTGC
TGCAGGCCGTCCTATCCTCTGGTTCCGATAAGAGACCCAGAACTCCGGCCCCCCACCGCCCACCGCCACC
CCCATACATATGTGGTACGCAAGTAAGAGTGCCTGCGCATGCCCCATGTGCCCCACCAAGAGCTTTGCAT
CCCATACAAGTCCCCAAAGTGGAGAACCGAACCAATTCTTCGCGGGCAGAACAAAAGCTTCTGCACACGT
CTCCACTCGAATTTGGAGCCGGCCGGCGTGTGCAAAAGAGGTGAATCGAACGAAAGACCCGTGTGTAAAG
CCGCGTTTCCAAAATGTATAAAACCGAGAGCATCTGGCCAATGTGCATCAGTTGTGGTCAGCAGCAAAAT
CAAGTGAATCATCTCAGTGCAACTAAAGGGGGGATCCGATCTCAATATGAAGTTATGCATATTACTGGCC
GTCGTGGCCTTTGTTGGCCTCTCGCTCGGGACCGAGACGGAGCTCCGATCTCTACTCGAGTTCCGTAAAG
GGATCCGTGACGAGACCTCACACCAACGAATCTCATGGTCAGATACAAGCAGCCTCACTGATCCATCTAC
TTGCCCTAATGACTGGCCTGGTATCTCTTGCGACCCTGAAACCGGTTCAATCATCGCCATTAATCTCGAC
CGTCGTGGTCTCTCCGGCGAACTCAAATTCAGCACTCTCTCTGGTCTTACTCGTCTTCGTAACCTCTCTT
TATCCGGAAACAGCTTCTCGGGTCGGGTCGTTCCTTCATTGGGTGGAATCTCGTCGCTTCAACACTTAGA
TCTGTCGGATAACGGTTTCTACGGACCTATACCGGGTCGGATCTCGGAGCTTTGGAGTTTGAATCATCTC
AATTTGTCTTCCAACAAGTTCGAAGGTGGGTTTCCTAGTGGCTTTCGGAATCTTCAGCAGCTAAGATCTT
TGGATTTGCATAAGAACGAGATTTGGGGAGATGTTGGTGAGATTTTCACTGAGCTTAAGAATGTTGAGTT
CGTTGATTTGAGCTGTAACCGTTTCAACGGTGGCTTATCTTTACCAATGGAGAACATTTCCAGCATTTCC
AACACTCTCCGTCACTTGAATTTGAGCCACAATGCGTTAAATGGCAAGTTTTTCAGTGAGGAGTCCATTG
GTTCGTTCAAGAATCTCGAGATTGTTGACTTAGAGAATAACCAGATCAATGGTGAGTTACCGCATTTTGG
ATCACAGCCGAGTTTGAGAATATTGAAGCTTGCTCGTAACGAGTTGTTCGGTTTAGTACCTCAAGAGTTG
TTGCAGAGTTCGATTCCTTTGCTAGAGCTAGATCTAAGTCGAAACGGTTTTACAGGATCAATTAGTGAAA
TCAATTCATCAACGTTAACTATGTTGAATCTTTCTTCTAACGGCCTGTCTGGGGATCTTCCGTCGAGTTT
TAAAAGTTGCTCAGTGATAGATTTGAGTGGGAATACTTTCTCTGGCGACGTGTCTGTTGTTCAAAAGTGG
GAAGCTACTCCAGATGTTCTTGATCTTAGCTCAAACAACTTGTCGGGAAGCTTGCCGAACTTTACTTCTG
CATTTTCAAGATTAAGTGTGTTGAGCATTAGGAATAATTCTGTCTCTGGTAGCTTGCCTTCTCTGTGGGG
TGATTCTCAATTCTCTGTGATTGATCTCAGTTCAAATAAGTTCAGTGGCTTCATTCCAGTGAGTTTCTTC
ACTTTTGCAAGCTTGAGAAGTTTGAATCTTTCTAGGAATAACTTGGAGGGGCCAATTCCTTTTCGAGGTT
CACGTGCAAGCGAACTTTTGGTTCTAAATTCTTATCCGCAGATGGAGTTACTTGACCTTTCAACCAATTC
TTTGACGGGTATGCTGCCTGGGGATATAGGTACAATGGAAAAAATTAAAGTGCTGAATCTTGCCAATAAT
AAGCTGTCCGGGGAACTTCCAAGCGACCTCAACAAGCTTAGTGGCCTTTTGTTCCTTGACTTGTCAAACA
ATACTTTCAAGGGTCAAATTCCCAATAAGCTTCCTTCCCAAATGGTGGGATTCAATGTGTCGTATAACGA
CCTATCAGGCATAATTCCGGAAGACCTTAGAAGCTACCCGCCTTCTTCATTTTATCCTGGTAACTCCAAG
CTAAGTCTCCCAGGACGGATTCCAGCGGATTCTTCTGGTGATCTGTCTTTACCTGGGAAAAAACATCATT
CGCTGGAGGTGCTGTTCCAGGGACCAAGCGGCAATCCCGGCGGCGATCTGGCCCCCCAGATGCTGCGCGA
GCTGCAGGAGACCAATGCCGCCCTGCAGGACGTGCGCGAGCTGCTGCGCCACCGCGTGAAGGAGATCACC
TTCCTGAAGAACACCGTGATGGAGTGCGACGCCTGCGGCATGCAGCCCTCTAGAGGCTCCGGCTCCATCA
TCCCAGTTGAGGAGGAGAACCCGGACTTCTGGAACCGCGAGGCAGCCGAGGCCCTGGGTGCCGCCAAGAA
GCTGCAGCCTGCACAGACAGCCGCCAAGAACCTCATCATCTTCCTGGGCGATGGGATGGGGGTGTCTACG
GTGACAGCTGCCAGGATCCTAAAAGGGCAGAAGAAGGACAAACTGGGGCCTGAGATACCCCTGGCCATGG
ACCGCTTCCCATATGTGGCTCTGTCCAAGACATACAATGTAGACAAACATGTGCCAGACAGTGGAGCCAC
AGCCACGGCCTACCTGTGCGGGGTCAAGGGCAACTTCCAGACCATTGGCTTGAGTGCAGCCGCCCGCTTT
AACCAGTGCAACACGACACGCGGCAACGAGGTCATCTCCGTGATGAATCGGGCCAAGAAAGCAGGGAAGT
CAGTGGGAGTGGTAACCACCACACGAGTGCAGCACGCCTCGCCAGCCGGCACCTACGCCCACACGGTGAA
CCGCAACTGGTACTCGGACGCCGACGTGCCTGCCTCGGCCCGCCAGGAGGGGTGCCAGGACATCGCTACG
CAGCTCATCTCCAACATGGACATTGACGTGATCCTAGGTGGAGGCCGAAAGTACATGTTTCGCATGGGAA
CCCCAGACCCTGAGTACCCAGATGACTACAGCCAAGGTGGGACCAGGCTGGACGGGAAGAATCTGGTGCA
GGAATGGCTGGCGAAGCGCCAGGGTGCCCGGTATGTGTGGAACCGCACTGAGCTCATGCAGGCTTCCCTG
GACCCGTCTGTGACCCATCTCATGGGTCTCTTTGAGCCTGGAGACATGAAATACGAGATCCACCGAGACT
CCACACTGGACCCCTCCCTGATGGAGATGACAGAGGCTGCCCTGCGCCTGCTGAGCAGGAACCCCCGCGG
CTTCTTCCTCTTCGTGGAGGGTGGTCGCATCGACCATGGTCATCATGAAAGCAGGGCTTACCGGGCACTG
ACTGAGACGATCATGTTCGACGACGCCATTGAGAGGGCGGGCCAGCTCACCAGCGAGGAGGACACGCTGA
GCCTCGTCACTGCCGACCACTCCCACGTCTTCTCCTTCGGAGGCTACCCCCTGCGAGGGAGCTCCATCTT
CGGGCTGGCCCCTGGCAAGGCCCGGGACAGGAAGGCCTACACGGTCCTCCTATACGGAAACGGTCCAGGC
TATGTGCTCAAGGACGGCGCCCGGCCGGATGTTACCGAGAGCGAGAGCGGGAGCCCCGAGTATCGGCAGC
AGTCAGCAGTGCCCCTGGACGAAGAGACCCACGCAGGCGAGGACGTGGCGGTGTTCGCGCGCGGCCCGCA
GGCGCACCTGGTTCACGGCGTGCAGGAGCAGACCTTCATAGCGCACGTCATGGCCTTCGCCGCCTGCCTG
GAGCCCTACACCGCCTGCGACCTGGCGCCCCCCGCCGGCACCACCGACGCCGCGCACCCGGGTTCTAGAG
GAAGCACCTCCGGCGATAACGATTACAAGGATGATGATGATAAGGCCAGCGGCACCGGTCATCATCACCA
TCACCATTGAGTTTAAACCCGCTGATCAGCCTCGACTGTGCCTTCTAAGGCCTGAGCTCGCTGATCAGCC
TCGATCGAGGATCCAGACATGATAAGATACATTGATGAGTTTGGACAAACCACAACTAGAATGCAGTGAA
AAAAATGCTTTATTTGTGAAATTTGTGATGCTATTGCTTTATTTGTAACCATTATAAGCTGCAATAAACA
AGTTAACAACAACAATTGCATTCATTTTATGTTTCAGGTTCAGGGGGAGGTGTGGGAGGTTTTTTAAAGC
AAGTAAAACCTCTACAAATGTGGTATGGCTGATTATGATCAGTCGACCTGCAGGCATGCAAGCTTGGCGT
AATCATGGTCATAGCTGTTTCCTGTGTGAAATTGTTATCCGCTCACAATTCCACACAACATACGAGCCGG
AAGCATAAAGTGTAAAGCCTGGGGTGCCTAATGAGTGAGCTAACTCACATTAATTGCGTTGCGCTCACTG
CCCGCTTTCCAGTCGGGAAACCTGTCGTGCCAGCTGCATTAATGAATCGGCCAACGCGCGGGGAGAGGCG
GTTTGCGTATTGGGCGCTCTTCCGCTTCCTCGCTCACTGACTCGCTGCGCTCGGTCGTTCGGCTGCGGCG
AGCGGTATCAGCTCACTCAAAGGCGGTAATACGGTTATCCACAGAATCAGGGGATAACGCAGGAAAGAAC
ATGTGAGCAAAAGGCCAGCAAAAGGCCAGGAACCGTAAAAAGGCCGCGTTGCTGGCGTTTTTCCATAGGC
TCCGCCCCCCTGACGAGCATCACAAAAATCGACGCTCAAGTCAGAGGTGGCGAAACCCGACAGGACTATA
AAGATACCAGGCGTTTCCCCCTGGAAGCTCCCTCGTGCGCTCTCCTGTTCCGACCCTGCCGCTTACCGGA
TACCTGTCCGCCTTTCTCCCTTCGGGAAGCGTGGCGCTTTCTCATAGCTCACGCTGTAGGTATCTCAGTT
CGGTGTAGGTCGTTCGCTCCAAGCTGGGCTGTGTGCACGAACCCCCCGTTCAGCCCGACCGCTGCGCCTT
ATCCGGTAACTATCGTCTTGAGTCCAACCCGGTAAGACACGACTTATCGCCACTGGCAGCAGCCACTGGT
AACAGGATTAGCAGAGCGAGGTATGTAGGCGGTGCTACAGAGTTCTTGAAGTGGTGGCCTAACTACGGCT
ACACTAGAAGAACAGTATTTGGTATCTGCGCTCTGCTGAAGCCAGTTACCTTCGGAAAAAGAGTTGGTAG
CTCTTGATCCGGCAAACAAACCACCGCTGGTAGCGGTGGTTTTTTTGTTTGCAAGCAGCAGATTACGCGC
AGAAAAAAAGGATCTCAAGAAGATCCTTTGATCTTTTCTACGGGGTCTGACGCTCAGTGGAACGAAAACT
CACGTTAAGGGATTTTGGTCATGAGATTATCAAAAAGGATCTTCACCTAGATCCTTTTAAATTAAAAATG
AAGTTTTAAATCAATCTAAAGTATATATGAGTAAACTTGGTCTGACAGTTACCAATGCTTAATCAGTGAG
GCACCTATCTCAGCGATCTGTCTATTTCGTTCATCCATAGTTGCCTGACTCCCCGTCGTGTAGATAACTA
CGATACGGGAGGGCTTACCATCTGGCCCCAGTGCTGCAATGATACCGCGAGACCCACGCTCACCGGCTCC
AGATTTATCAGCAATAAACCAGCCAGCCGGAAGGGCCGAGCGCAGAAGTGGTCCTGCAACTTTATCCGCC
TCCATCCAGTCTATTAATTGTTGCCGGGAAGCTAGAGTAAGTAGTTCGCCAGTTAATAGTTTGCGCAACG
TTGTTGCCATTGCTACAGGCATCGTGGTGTCACGCTCGTCGTTTGGTATGGCTTCATTCAGCTCCGGTTC
CCAACGATCAAGGCGAGTTACATGATCCCCCATGTTGTGCAAAAAAGCGGTTAGCTCCTTCGGTCCTCCG
ATCGTTGTCAGAAGTAAGTTGGCCGCAGTGTTATCACTCATGGTTATGGCAGCACTGCATAATTCTCTTA
CTGTCATGCCATCCGTAAGATGCTTTTCTGTGACTGGTGAGTACTCAACCAAGTCATTCTGAGAATAGTG
TATGCGGCGACCGAGTTGCTCTTGCCCGGCGTCAATACGGGATAATACCGCGCCACATAGCAGAACTTTA
AAAGTGCTCATCATTGGAAAACGTTCTTCGGGGCGAAAACTCTCAAGGATCTTACCGCTGTTGAGATCCA
GTTCGATGTAACCCACTCGTGCACCCAACTGATCTTCAGCATCTTTTACTTTCACCAGCGTTTCTGGGTG
AGCAAAAACAGGAAGGCAAAATGCCGCAAAAAAGGGAATAAGGGCGACACGGAAATGTTGAATACTCATA
CTCTTCCTTTTTCAATATTATTGAAGCATTTATCAGGGTTATTGTCTCATGAGCGGATACATATTTGAAT
GTATTTAGAAAAATAAACAAATAGGGGTTCCGCGCACATTTCCCCGAAAAGTGCCACCTGACGTCTAAGA
AACCATTATTATCATGACATTAACCTATAAAAATAGGCGTATCACGAGGCCCTTTCGTCTCGCGCGTTTC
GGTGATGACGGTGAAAACCTCTGACACATGCAGCTCCCGGAGACGGTCACAGCTTGTCTGTAAGCGGATG
CCGGGAGCAGACAAGCCCGTCAGGGCGCGTCAGCGGGTGTTGGCGGGTGTCGGGGCTGGCTTAACTATGC
GGCATCAGAGCAGATTGTACTGAGAGTGCACCATATGCGGTGTGAAATACCGCACAGATGCGTAAGGAGA
AAATACCGCATCAGGCGCCATTCGCCATTCAGGCTGCGCAACTGTTGGGAAGGGCGATCGGTGCGGGCCT
CTTCGCTATTACGCCAGCTGGCGAAAGGGGGATGTGCTGCAAGGCGATTAAGTTGGGTAACGCCAGGGTT
TTCCCAGTCACGACGTT
Features (pLannotate 1.2.2; 19 found; start..end, strand, type, name):
     23..449     +  promoter       MT promoter: Drosophila metallothionein promoter
    467..520     +  sig_peptide    BiP signal sequence: Drosophila BiP signal sequence
    521..2242    +  CDS            Y5020_ARATH (fragment): Experimental evidence at protein level: Swiss-Prot protein existence level 1. From Arabidopsis thaliana (Mouse-ear cress).
   2279..2458    +  CDS            Comp (fragment): COMP_RAT - Experimental evidence at protein level: Swiss-Prot protein existence level 1. May play a role in the structural integrity of cartilage via its interaction with other extracellular matrix proteins such as the collagens and fibronectin. Can mediate the interaction of chondrocytes with the cartilage extracellular matrix through interaction with cell surface integrin receptors. Could play a role in the pathogenesis of osteoarthritis. Potent suppressor of apoptosis in both primary chondrocytes and transformed cells. Suppresses apoptosis by blocking the activation of caspase-3 and by indu
   2446..3898    +  CDS            SEAP (fragment): secreted alkaline phosphatase from human placenta The natural enzyme has a C-terminal transmembrane sequence that is replaced by a GPI anchor.
   3935..3964    +  CDS            2xFLAG (fragment): two tandem FLAG® epitope tags
   4070..4204    -  polyA_signal   SV40 poly(A) signal: SV40 polyadenylation signal
   4227..4311    -  CDS            large T antigen (fragment): large T antigen from SV40 (simian virus 40)
   4311..4335    +  misc_feature   MCS (fragment): pUC18/19 multiple cloning site
   4372..4388    -  protein_bind   lac operator: The lac repressor binds to the lac operator to inhibit transcription in E. coli. This inhibition can be relieved by adding lactose or isopropyl-β-D-thiogalactopyranoside (IPTG). lac repressor encoded by lacI
   4396..4426    -  promoter       lac promoter: promoter for the E. coli lac operon
   4441..4462    -  protein_bind   CAP binding site: CAP binding activates transcription in the presence of cAMP. E. coli catabolite activator protein
   4475..4567    -  CDS            lacI (fragment): lac repressor; lacI; The lac repressor binds to the lac operator to inhibit transcription in E. coli. This inhibition can be relieved by adding lactose or isopropyl-β-D-thiogalactopyranoside (IPTG).
   4750..5338    -  rep_origin     ori: high-copy-number ColE1/pMB1/pBR322/pUC origin of replication
   5509..6369    -  CDS            AmpR: β-lactamase; bla; confers resistance to ampicillin, carbenicillin, and related antibiotics
   6370..6474    -  promoter       AmpR promoter: bla
   6569..6604    +  CDS            rop (fragment): Rop protein, which maintains plasmids at low copy number; rop
   6706..6805    +  misc_feature   bom (fragment): basis of mobility region from pBR322
   6811..21      -  CDS            lacZα (fragment) (across the origin): LacZα fragment of β-galactosidase; lacZ fragment
