[The description below was written by a language model from this plasmid's Addgene catalogue record and pLannotate feature annotations shown in this document.]
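Description:
AT5G10020 X022_pECIA14 is an insect-cell expression plasmid built on the pECIA14 backbone for secreted protein production in Drosophila cell culture. It is maintained in E. coli through a high-copy ColE1/pUC-type origin and an ampicillin resistance gene (β-lactamase with its own promoter). The remaining bacterial elements in the annotation (lac promoter/operator, CAP site, and fragments of lacI, lacZα, rop and bom) are remnants of the cloning-vector backbone rather than functional parts of the payload. No selectable marker for insect cells is annotated.

The expression cassette is driven by the copper-inducible Drosophila metallothionein promoter, so expression is switched on by adding CuSO4. A Drosophila BiP signal sequence directs the product into the secretory pathway. It is fused in frame to the extracellular domain of the Arabidopsis thaliana leucine-rich repeat receptor kinase AT5G10020 (SIRK1, sucrose-induced receptor kinase 1), which was inserted by ligation-independent cloning. Downstream of the ectodomain lie the pentamerising coiled-coil helix of rat COMP, human placental alkaline phosphatase, a FLAG epitope and, according to the depositor, a hexahistidine tag, although this tag is not separately annotated in the feature table. An SV40 polyadenylation signal is annotated downstream of the cassette, on the reverse strand.

The construct serves as the "prey" in an extracellular interaction assay and is meant to be paired with the corresponding pECIA2 bait vector. COMP-mediated pentamerisation raises avidity so that weak ectodomain interactions can be captured. Alkaline phosphatase gives an enzymatic readout of binding, and the FLAG and His tags allow detection or purification. It comes from a collection used to map the interaction network among Arabidopsis LRR receptor kinase extracellular domains.
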