Addgene plasmid #114820: AT5G10020 X022_pECIA14
Purpose: Prey vector AT5G10020 X022_pECIA14 should be used with bait vector AT5G10020 X022_pECIA2.
Depositing lab: Youssef Belkhadir. Depositing organization: Gregor Mendel Institute of Molecular Plant Biology. Publication: An extracellular network of Arabidopsis leucine-rich repeat receptor kinases. Smakowska-Luzan E, Mott GA, Parys K, Stegmann M, Howton TC, Layeghifard M, Neuhold J, Lehner A, Kong J, Grunwald K, Weinberger N, Satbhai SB, Mayer D, Busch W, Madalinski M, Stolt-Bergner P, Provart NJ, Mukhtar MS, Zipfel C, Desveaux D, Guttman DS, Belkhadir Y. Nature. 2018 Jan 18;553(7688):342-346. doi: 10.1038/nature25184. Epub 2018 Jan 10. PubMed 29320478.
Backbone
  Vector backbone: pECIA14
  Backbone manufacturer: Chris Garcia (Addgene plasmid # 47051)
  Vector type: Insect Expression
Growth in bacteria
  Bacterial resistance: Ampicillin, 100 μg/mL
  Growth temperature: 37°C
  Growth strain: DH5alpha
  Copy number: High Copy
Gene/Insert
  Gene/Insert name: AT5G10020
  Species: A. thaliana (mustard weed)
  Entrez Gene: AT5G10020 (a.k.a. AT5G10020, SIRK1, T31P16.10, T31P16_10, sucrose-induced receptor kinase 1)
  Promoter: Metallothionein (Copper-Inducible)
  Cloning method: Ligation Independent Cloning
Terms and licenses: Academic/Nonprofit Terms; Industry Terms: Not Available to Industry
Depositor comments: Plasmid for secreted expression in Drosophila cell culture by induction via CuSO4. Insert is an extracellular domain of indicated LRR-RK, C-terminally tagged with Pentameric rat COMP helix, Alkaline Phosphatase (human, placental), Flag, and hexahistidine tags. Insert Protein Sequence: TETELRSLLEFRKGIRDETSHQRISWSDTSSLTDPSTCPNDWPGISCDPETGSIIAINLDRRGLSGELKFSTLSGLTRLRNLSLSGNSFSGRVVPSLGGISSLQHLDLSDNGFYGPIPGRISELWSLNHLNLSSNKFEGGFPSGFRNLQQLRSLDLHKNEIWGDVGEIFTELKNVEFVDLSCNRFNGGLSLPMENISSISNTLRHLNLSHNALNGKFFSEESIGSFKNLEIVDLENNQINGELPHFGSQPSLRILKLARNELFGLVPQELLQSSIPLLELDLSRNGFTGSISEINSSTLTMLNLSSNGLSGDLPSSFKSCSVIDLSGNTFSGDVSVVQKWEATPDVLDLSSNNLSGSLPNFTSAFSRLSVLSIRNNSVSGSLPSLWGDSQFSVIDLSSNKFSGFIPVSFFTFASLRSLNLSRNNLEGPIPFRGSRASELLVLNSYPQMELLDLSTNSLTGMLPGDIGTMEKIKVLNLANNKLSGELPSDLNKLSGLLFLDLSNNTFKGQIPNKLPSQMVGFNVSYNDLSGIIPEDLRSYPPSSFYPGNSKLSLPGRIPADSSGDLSLPGKKHHS
How to cite: AT5G10020 X022_pECIA14 was a gift from Youssef Belkhadir (Addgene plasmid # 114820 ; http://n2t.net/addgene:114820 ; RRID:Addgene_114820)
